Addgene plasmid #106807: gh137
Purpose: expression of gRNA targeting EXTL1
Depositing lab: Eric-Paul Bennett. Depositing organization: University of Copenhagen. Publication: A validated gRNA library for CRISPR/Cas9 targeting of the human glycosyltransferase genome. Narimatsu Y, Joshi HJ, Zhang Y, Gomes C, Chen YH, Lorenzetti F, Furukawa S, Schjoldager K, Hansen L, Clausen H, Bennett EP, Wandall HH. Glycobiology. 2018 Jan 5. pii: 4791732. doi: 10.1093/glycob/cwx101. PubMed 29315387.
Backbone
  Vector backbone: EPB104
  Backbone manufacturer: Eric-Paul Bennett (Addgene plasmid # 68369)
  Backbone size w/o insert (bp): 2376
  Vector type: Mammalian Expression
Growth in bacteria
  Bacterial resistance: Ampicillin, 100 μg/mL
  Growth temperature: 37°C
  Growth strain: DH5alpha
  Copy number: High Copy
Gene/Insert
  Gene/Insert name: EXTL1
  gRNA/shRNA sequence: GTAGAAGCGAGAGCCCTCAA
  Species: H. sapiens (human)
  Entrez Gene: EXTL1 (a.k.a. EXTL, MGC70794)
  Cloning method: Restriction Enzyme; 5′ cloning site unknown (unknown if destroyed); 3′ cloning site unknown (unknown if destroyed)
  Sequencing primers: 5′ T7NP
Terms and licenses: Academic/Nonprofit Terms; Industry Terms: Not Available to Industry
How to cite: gh137 was a gift from Eric-Paul Bennett (Addgene plasmid # 106807 ; http://n2t.net/addgene:106807 ; RRID:Addgene_106807)
