[The description below was written by a language model from this plasmid's Addgene catalogue record and pLannotate feature annotations shown in this document.]
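Description:
gh137 is a small mammalian expression plasmid (about 2.7 kb in the assembled sequence) that produces a single guide RNA against human EXTL1, an exostosin-like glycosyltransferase gene. It is built on the EPB104 gRNA cloning backbone and belongs to a validated gRNA collection designed for CRISPR/Cas9 targeting of the human glycosyltransferase gene set. In bacteria it is maintained at high copy through a ColE1/pUC-type origin and selected with ampicillin via the β-lactamase gene driven by its own bla promoter.

The functional cassette consists of a human U6 promoter, an RNA polymerase III promoter suited to short, uncapped transcripts, followed by a short gap that corresponds to the position of the 20-nt EXTL1 protospacer, and then the Streptococcus pyogenes Cas9 gRNA scaffold. Together these yield a complete single guide RNA that directs SpCas9 to the EXTL1 locus. The plasmid carries no Cas9 coding sequence and no mammalian selection marker or reporter in the annotated features, so the nuclease must be supplied separately, for example from a co-transfected plasmid or a Cas9-expressing cell line. A T7 promoter sits upstream of the U6 cassette, in the region used for sequencing the insert.

The remaining annotations (partial M13 origin, lacZα, lacI and RSF origin fragments) are short remnants of the parental cloning vector and are not expected to be functional. The insert was introduced by restriction cloning, but the sites used are not recorded. The typical use is knockout or editing of EXTL1 in human cells for studies of glycosylation.
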