Features (pLannotate 1.2.2; 10 found; start..end, strand, type, name):
      3..134     -  rep_origin     M13 ori (fragment): M13 bacteriophage origin of replication; arrow indicates direction of (+) strand synthesis
    155..311     -  CDS            lacZα (fragment): LacZα fragment of β-galactosidase; lacZ fragment
    320..338     +  promoter       T7 promoter: promoter for bacteriophage T7 RNA polymerase
    398..638     +  promoter       U6 promoter: RNA polymerase III promoter for human U6 snRNA
    667..742     +  misc_RNA       gRNA scaffold: guide RNA scaffold for the Streptococcus pyogenes CRISPR/Cas9 system
    789..836     -  CDS            lacI (fragment): lac repressor; lacI; The lac repressor binds to the lac operator to inhibit transcription in E. coli. This inhibition can be relieved by adding lactose or isopropyl-β-D-thiogalactopyranoside (IPTG).
    873..913     -  rep_origin     RSF ori (fragment): Plasmids containing the RSF 1030 origin of replication can be propagated in E. coli cells that contain additional plasmids with compatible origins.
    991..1579    -  rep_origin     ori: high-copy-number ColE1/pMB1/pBR322/pUC origin of replication
   1750..2610    -  CDS            AmpR: β-lactamase; bla; confers resistance to ampicillin, carbenicillin, and related antibiotics
   2611..2715    -  promoter       AmpR promoter: bla
>Addgene plasmid #106807 | gh137 | addgene full sequence | sequence record 221331 | Addgene Assembled Full Sequence
CTAAATTGTAAGCGTTAATATTTTGTTAAAATTCGCGTTAAATTTTTGTTAAATCAGCTCATTTTTTAAC
CAATAGGCCGAAATCGGCAAAATCCCTTATAAATCAAAAGAATAGACCGAGATAGGGTTGAGTGGCCGCT
ACAGGGCGCTCCCATTCGCCATTCAGGCTGCGCAACTGTTGGGAAGGGCGTTTCGGTGCGGGCCTCTTCG
CTATTACGCCAGCTGGCGAAAGGGGGATGTGCTGCAAGGCGATTAAGTTGGGTAACGCCAGGGTTTTCCC
AGTCACGACGTTGTAAAACGACGGCCAGTGAGCGCGACGTAATACGACTCACTATAGGGCGAATTGGCGG
AAGGCCGTCAAGGCCACGTGTCTTGTCCAGAGCTCGATATCGAATTCGAGGGCCTATTTCCCATGATTCC
TTCATATTTGCATATACGATACAAGGCTGTTAGAGAGATAATTGGAATTAATTTGACTGTAAACACAAAG
ATATTAGTACAAAATACGTGACGTAGAAAGTAATAATTTCTTGGGTAGTTTGCAGTTTTAAAATTATGTT
TTAAAATGGACTATCATATGCTTACCGTAACTTGAAAGTATTTCGATTTCTTGGCTTTATATATCTTGTG
GAAAGGACGAAACACCGTAGAAGCGAGAGCCCTCAAGTTTTAGAGCTAGAAATAGCAAGTTAAAATAAGG
CTAGTCCGTTATCAACTTGAAAAAGTGGCACCGAGTCGGTGCTTTTTTTGGTACCTGGAGCACAAGACTG
GCCTCATGGGCCTTCCGCTCACTGCCCGCTTTCCAGTCGGGAAACCTGTCGTGCCAGCTGCATTAACATG
GTCATAGCTGTTTCCTTGCGTATTGGGCGCTCTCCGCTTCCTCGCTCACTGACTCGCTGCGCTCGGTCGT
TCGGGTAAAGCCTGGGGTGCCTAATGAGCAAAAGGCCAGCAAAAGGCCAGGAACCGTAAAAAGGCCGCGT
TGCTGGCGTTTTTCCATAGGCTCCGCCCCCCTGACGAGCATCACAAAAATCGACGCTCAAGTCAGAGGTG
GCGAAACCCGACAGGACTATAAAGATACCAGGCGTTTCCCCCTGGAAGCTCCCTCGTGCGCTCTCCTGTT
CCGACCCTGCCGCTTACCGGATACCTGTCCGCCTTTCTCCCTTCGGGAAGCGTGGCGCTTTCTCATAGCT
CACGCTGTAGGTATCTCAGTTCGGTGTAGGTCGTTCGCTCCAAGCTGGGCTGTGTGCACGAACCCCCCGT
TCAGCCCGACCGCTGCGCCTTATCCGGTAACTATCGTCTTGAGTCCAACCCGGTAAGACACGACTTATCG
CCACTGGCAGCAGCCACTGGTAACAGGATTAGCAGAGCGAGGTATGTAGGCGGTGCTACAGAGTTCTTGA
AGTGGTGGCCTAACTACGGCTACACTAGAAGAACAGTATTTGGTATCTGCGCTCTGCTGAAGCCAGTTAC
CTTCGGAAAAAGAGTTGGTAGCTCTTGATCCGGCAAACAAACCACCGCTGGTAGCGGTGGTTTTTTTGTT
TGCAAGCAGCAGATTACGCGCAGAAAAAAAGGATCTCAAGAAGATCCTTTGATCTTTTCTACGGGGTCTG
ACGCTCAGTGGAACGAAAACTCACGTTAAGGGATTTTGGTCATGAGATTATCAAAAAGGATCTTCACCTA
GATCCTTTTAAATTAAAAATGAAGTTTTAAATCAATCTAAAGTATATATGAGTAAACTTGGTCTGACAGT
TACCAATGCTTAATCAGTGAGGCACCTATCTCAGCGATCTGTCTATTTCGTTCATCCATAGTTGCCTGAC
TCCCCGTCGTGTAGATAACTACGATACGGGAGGGCTTACCATCTGGCCCCAGTGCTGCAATGATACCGCG
AGAACCACGCTCACCGGCTCCAGATTTATCAGCAATAAACCAGCCAGCCGGAAGGGCCGAGCGCAGAAGT
GGTCCTGCAACTTTATCCGCCTCCATCCAGTCTATTAATTGTTGCCGGGAAGCTAGAGTAAGTAGTTCGC
CAGTTAATAGTTTGCGCAACGTTGTTGCCATTGCTACAGGCATCGTGGTGTCACGCTCGTCGTTTGGTAT
GGCTTCATTCAGCTCCGGTTCCCAACGATCAAGGCGAGTTACATGATCCCCCATGTTGTGCAAAAAAGCG
GTTAGCTCCTTCGGTCCTCCGATCGTTGTCAGAAGTAAGTTGGCCGCAGTGTTATCACTCATGGTTATGG
CAGCACTGCATAATTCTCTTACTGTCATGCCATCCGTAAGATGCTTTTCTGTGACTGGTGAGTACTCAAC
CAAGTCATTCTGAGAATAGTGTATGCGGCGACCGAGTTGCTCTTGCCCGGCGTCAATACGGGATAATACC
GCGCCACATAGCAGAACTTTAAAAGTGCTCATCATTGGAAAACGTTCTTCGGGGCGAAAACTCTCAAGGA
TCTTACCGCTGTTGAGATCCAGTTCGATGTAACCCACTCGTGCACCCAACTGATCTTCAGCATCTTTTAC
TTTCACCAGCGTTTCTGGGTGAGCAAAAACAGGAAGGCAAAATGCCGCAAAAAAGGGAATAAGGGCGACA
CGGAAATGTTGAATACTCATACTCTTCCTTTTTCAATATTATTGAAGCATTTATCAGGGTTATTGTCTCA
TGAGCGGATACATATTTGAATGTATTTAGAAAAATAAACAAATAGGGGTTCCGCGCACATTTCCCCGAAA
AGTGCCAC
