>Addgene plasmid #106807 | gh137 | addgene partial sequence | sequence record 221332 | hU6-F 5'-GAGGGCCTATTTCCCATGATT-3'
GGAATTAATTTGACTGTAAACACAAAGATATTAGTACAAAATACGTGACGTAGAAAGTAATAATTTCTTG
GGTAGTTTGCAGTTTTAAAATTATGTTTTAAAATGGACTATCATATGCTTACCGTAACTTGAAAGTATTT
CGATTTCTTGGCTTTATATATCTTGTGGAAAGGACGAAACACCGTAGAAGCGAGAGCCCTCAAGTTTTAG
AGCTAGAAATAGCAAGTTAAAATAAGGCTAGTCCGTTATCAACTTGAAAAAGTGGCACCGAGTCGGTGCT
TTTTTTGGTACCTGGAGCACAAGACTGGCCTCATGGGCCTTCCGCTCACTGCCCGCTTTCCAGTCGGGAA
ACCTGTCGTGCCAGCTGCATTAACATGGTCATAGCTGTTTCCTTGCGTATTGGGCGCTCTCCGCTTCCTC
GCTCACTGACTCGCTGCGCTCGGTCGTTCGGGTAAAGCCTGGGGTGCCTAATGAGCAAAAGGCCAGCAAA
AGGCCAGGAACCGTAAAAAGGCCGCGTTGCTGGCGTTTTTCCATAGGCTCCGCCCCCCTGACGAGCATCA
CAAAAATCGACGCTCAAGTCAGAGGTGGCGAAACCCGACAGGACTATAAAGATACCAGGCGTTTCCCCCT
GGAAGCTCCCTCGTGCGCTCTCCTGTTCCGACCCTGCCGCTTACCGGATACCTGTCCGCCTTTCTCCCTT
CGGGAAGCGTGGCGCTTTCTCATAGCTCACGCTGTAGGTATCTCAGTTCGGTGTAGGTCGTTCGCTCCAA
GCTGGGCTGTGTGCACGAACCCCCCGTTCAGCCCGACCGCTGCGCCTTATCCGGTAACTATCGTCTTGAG
TCCAACCCGGTAAGACACGACTTATCGCCACTGGCAGCAGCCACTGGTAACAGGATTAGCAGAGCGAGGT
ATGTAGGCGGTGCTACAGAGTTCTTGAAGTGGTGG
